Addgene plasmid #155369: pJK384.4
Purpose: dCas9 + PA4-mVenus
Depositing lab: Pamela Silver. Depositing organization: Harvard Medical School. Publication: Toward a translationally independent RNA-based synthetic oscillator using deactivated CRISPR-Cas. Kuo J, Yuan R, Sanchez C, Paulsson J, Silver PA. Nucleic Acids Res. 2020 Aug 20;48(14):8165-8177. doi: 10.1093/nar/gkaa557. PubMed 32609820.
Backbone
  Vector backbone: SC101
  Total vector size (bp): 9152
  Vector type: Bacterial Expression, CRISPR
Growth in bacteria
  Bacterial resistance: Chloramphenicol, 25 μg/mL
  Growth temperature: 37°C
  Growth strain: DH5alpha
  Copy number: Low Copy
Gene/Insert 1
  Gene/Insert name: dCas9 (bacteria) (alt name: deactivated Cas9 (S. pyogenes))
  Species: S. pyogenes
  Insert size (bp): 4107
  Mutation: D10A H840A (catalytically inactive)
Gene/Insert 2
  Gene/Insert name: PA4-mVenus
  Insert size (bp): 997
Resource information
  A portion of this plasmid was derived from a plasmid made by: pdCas9-bacteria (Stanley Qi, Addgene #44249); pLPT119 (Johan Paulsson, Addgene #85526)
Terms and licenses: Academic/Nonprofit Terms; Industry Terms: Not Available to Industry
How to cite: pJK384.4 was a gift from Pamela Silver (Addgene plasmid # 155369 ; http://n2t.net/addgene:155369 ; RRID:Addgene_155369)
