[The description below was written by a language model from this plasmid's Addgene catalogue record and the feature table of its GenBank file.]
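Description:
pJK384.4 is a 9,152 bp low-copy bacterial expression and CRISPR plasmid built on a pSC101 backbone. It replicates in E. coli through the pSC101 origin together with its cognate Rep101 (RepA) initiator protein, and it is selected with chloramphenicol through a chloramphenicol acetyltransferase gene driven by the cat promoter. Parts of the plasmid were derived from an earlier bacterial dCas9 plasmid and from a reporter plasmid used in synthetic oscillator work.

The plasmid carries two functional modules. The first is a tetracycline-regulated dCas9 cassette. A divergently oriented TetR gene and the overlapping tetR/tetA promoters with a tet operator sit upstream of a strong ribosome binding site and the Streptococcus pyogenes dCas9 coding sequence. This sequence bears the D10A and H840A mutations, which abolish nuclease activity but preserve RNA-guided DNA binding. The cassette ends with rrnB T1 and T7Te terminators. TetR repression, relieved by tetracycline-class inducers, should therefore set the dCas9 level.

The second module is the PA4-mVenus reporter. The feature table does not annotate the PA4 promoter or the mVenus coding sequence directly, but the corresponding region contains an sTRSV hammerhead ribozyme, which typically serves as a self-cleaving 5' insulator to standardise the transcript. It also contains a strong ribosome binding site and GFP-family primer sites, followed by rrnB T1 and lambda t0 terminators.

No guide RNA is annotated, so guides are presumably supplied from a separate construct. The associated publication concerns dCas9-based, RNA-driven synthetic oscillator circuits. In that setting the plasmid appears to provide the dCas9 repressor together with a fluorescent readout of PA4 promoter activity.
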