LOCUS       Exported 9152 bp ds-DNA circular SYN 13-MAY-2021
DEFINITION  dCas9 + PA4-mVenus.
ACCESSION   .
VERSION     .
KEYWORDS    pJK384.4
SOURCE      synthetic DNA construct
  ORGANISM  synthetic DNA construct
REFERENCE   1 (bases 1 to 9152)
  AUTHORS   Kuo J, Yuan R, Sanchez C, Paulsson J, Silver PA
  TITLE     Toward a translationally independent RNA-based synthetic oscillator
            using deactivated CRISPR-Cas.
  JOURNAL   Nucleic Acids Res. 2020 Aug 20;48(14):8165-8177. doi:
            10.1093/nar/gkaa557.
  PUBMED    32609820
REFERENCE   2 (bases 1 to 9152)
  AUTHORS   .
  TITLE     Direct Submission
  JOURNAL   Exported May 13, 2021 from SnapGene Server 1.1.58
            http://www.snapgene.com
FEATURES             Location/Qualifiers
     source          1..9152
                     /organism="synthetic DNA construct"
                     /mol_type="other DNA"
     CDS             complement(7..630)
                     /codon_start=1
                     /gene="tetR from transposon Tn10"
                     /product="tetracycline repressor TetR"
                     /label=TetR
                     /note="TetR binds to the tetracycline operator tetO to
                     inhibit transcription. This inhibition can be relieved by
                     adding tetracycline or doxycycline."
                     /translation="MSRLDKSKVINSALELLNEVGIEGLTTRKLAQKLGVEQPTLYWHV
                     KNKRALLDALAIEMLDRHHTHFCPLEGESWQDFLRNNAKSFRCALLSHRDGAKVHLGTR
                     PTEKQYETLENQLAFLCQQGFSLENALYALSAVGHFTLGCVLEDQEHQVAKEERETPTT
                     DSMPPLLRQAIELFDHQGAEPAFLFGLELIICGLEKQLKCESGS"
     primer_bind     538..557
                     /label=Tet-R
                     /note="Tetracycline resistance gene, reverse primer"
     promoter        649..704
                     /gene="tetR"
                     /label=tetR/tetA promoters
                     /note="overlapping promoters for bacterial tetR and tetA"
     protein_bind    685..703
                     /gene="tetO"
                     /label=tet operator
                     /bound_moiety="tetracycline repressor TetR"
                     /note="bacterial operator O2 for the tetR and tetA genes"
     RBS             722..733
                     /note="strong bacterial ribosome binding site (Elowitz and
                     Leibler, 2000)"
     CDS             740..4846
                     /codon_start=1
                     /product="catalytically dead mutant of the Cas9
                     endonuclease from the Streptococcus pyogenes Type II
                     CRISPR/Cas system"
                     /label=dCas9
                     /note="RNA-guided DNA-binding protein that lacks
                     endonuclease activity due to the D10A mutation in the RuvC
                     catalytic domain and the H840A mutation in the HNH
                     catalytic domain"
                     /translation="MDKKYSIGLAIGTNSVGWAVITDEYKVPSKKFKVLGNTDRHSIKK
                     NLIGALLFDSGETAEATRLKRTARRRYTRRKNRICYLQEIFSNEMAKVDDSFFHRLEES
                     FLVEEDKKHERHPIFGNIVDEVAYHEKYPTIYHLRKKLVDSTDKADLRLIYLALAHMIK
                     FRGHFLIEGDLNPDNSDVDKLFIQLVQTYNQLFEENPINASGVDAKAILSARLSKSRRL
                     ENLIAQLPGEKKNGLFGNLIALSLGLTPNFKSNFDLAEDAKLQLSKDTYDDDLDNLLAQ
                     IGDQYADLFLAAKNLSDAILLSDILRVNTEITKAPLSASMIKRYDEHHQDLTLLKALVR
                     QQLPEKYKEIFFDQSKNGYAGYIDGGASQEEFYKFIKPILEKMDGTEELLVKLNREDLL
                     RKQRTFDNGSIPHQIHLGELHAILRRQEDFYPFLKDNREKIEKILTFRIPYYVGPLARG
                     NSRFAWMTRKSEETITPWNFEEVVDKGASAQSFIERMTNFDKNLPNEKVLPKHSLLYEY
                     FTVYNELTKVKYVTEGMRKPAFLSGEQKKAIVDLLFKTNRKVTVKQLKEDYFKKIECFD
                     SVEISGVEDRFNASLGTYHDLLKIIKDKDFLDNEENEDILEDIVLTLTLFEDREMIEER
                     LKTYAHLFDDKVMKQLKRRRYTGWGRLSRKLINGIRDKQSGKTILDFLKSDGFANRNFM
                     QLIHDDSLTFKEDIQKAQVSGQGDSLHEHIANLAGSPAIKKGILQTVKVVDELVKVMGR
                     HKPENIVIEMARENQTTQKGQKNSRERMKRIEEGIKELGSQILKEHPVENTQLQNEKLY
                     LYYLQNGRDMYVDQELDINRLSDYDVDAIVPQSFLKDDSIDNKVLTRSDKNRGKSDNVP
                     SEEVVKKMKNYWRQLLNAKLITQRKFDNLTKAERGGLSELDKAGFIKRQLVETRQITKH
                     VAQILDSRMNTKYDENDKLIREVKVITLKSKLVSDFRKDFQFYKVREINNYHHAHDAYL
                     NAVVGTALIKKYPKLESEFVYGDYKVYDVRKMIAKSEQEIGKATAKYFFYSNIMNFFKT
                     EITLANGEIRKRPLIETNGETGEIVWDKGRDFATVRKVLSMPQVNIVKKTEVQTGGFSK
                     ESILPKRNSDKLIARKKDWDPKKYGGFDSPTVAYSVLVVAKVEKGKSKKLKSVKELLGI
                     TIMERSSFEKNPIDFLEAKGYKEVKKDLIIKLPKYSLFELENGRKRMLASAGELQKGNE
                     LALPSKYVNFLYLASHYEKLKGSPEDNEQKQLFVEQHKHYLDEIIEQISEFSKRVILAD
                     ANLDKVLSAYNKHRDKPIREQAENIIHLFTLTNLGAPAAFKYFDTTIDRKRYTSTKEVL
                     DATLIHQSITGLYETRIDLSQLGGD"
     terminator      4870..4941
                     /label=rrnB T1 terminator
                     /note="transcription terminator T1 from the E. coli rrnB
                     gene"
     terminator      4957..4984
                     /label=T7Te terminator
                     /note="phage T7 early transcription terminator"
     CDS             complement(5515..6465)
                     /codon_start=1
                     /gene="rep101"
                     /product="RepA protein needed for replication with the
                     pSC101 origin"
                     /label=Rep101
                     /translation="MSELVVFKANELAISRYDLTEHETKLILCCVALLNPTIENPTRKE
                     RTVSFTYNQYAQMMNISRENAYGVLAKATRELMTRTVEIRNPLVKGFEIFQWTNYAKFS
                     SEKLELVFSEEILPYLFQLKKFIKYNLEHVKSFENKYSMRIYEWLLKELTQKKTHKANI
                     EISLDEFKFMLMLENNYHEFKRLNQWVLKPISKDLNTYSNMKLVVDKRGRPTDTLIFQV
                     ELDRQMDLVTELENNQIKMNGDKIPTTITSDSYLHNGLRKTLHDALTAKIQLTSFEAKF
                     LSDMQSKYDLNGSFSWLTQKQRTTLENILAKYGRI"
     rep_origin      6513..6735
                     /label=pSC101 ori
                     /note="low-copy replication origin that requires the Rep101
                     protein"
     misc_RNA        7280..7329
                     /label=sTRSV HHRz
                     /note="hammerhead ribozyme from the tobacco ringspot virus
                     satellite RNA (Khvorova et al., 2003)"
     RBS             7359..7370
                     /note="strong bacterial ribosome binding site (Elowitz and
                     Leibler, 2000)"
     primer_bind     complement(7409..7437)
                     /label=GFP-R
                     /note="GFP, reverse primer. Does NOT anneal to EGFP"
     primer_bind     8032..8052
                     /label=GFP-F
                     /note="GFP, forward primer. Does NOT anneal to EGFP"
     terminator      8153..8239
                     /gene="Escherichia coli rrnB"
                     /label=rrnB T1 terminator
                     /note="transcription terminator T1 from the E. coli rrnB
                     gene"
     terminator      8252..8346
                     /label=lambda t0 terminator
                     /note="transcription terminator from phage lambda"
     CDS             complement(8367..9026)
                     /codon_start=1
                     /gene="cat"
                     /product="chloramphenicol acetyltransferase"
                     /label=CmR
                     /note="confers resistance to chloramphenicol"
                     /translation="MEKKITGYTTVDISQWHRKEHFEAFQSVAQCTYNQTVQLDITAFL
                     KTVKKNKHKFYPAFIHILARLMNAHPEFRMAMKDGELVIWDSVHPCYTVFHEQTETFSS
                     LWSEYHDDFRQFLHIYSQDVACYGENLAYFPKGFIENMFFVSANPWVSFTSFDLNVANM
                     DNFFAPVFTMGKYYTQGDKVLMPLAIQVHHAVCDGFHVGRMLNELQQYCDEWQGGA"
     primer_bind     8941..8960
                     /label=CAT-R
                     /note="Chloramphenicol resistance gene, reverse primer"
     promoter        complement(9027..9129)
                     /label=cat promoter
                     /note="promoter of the E. coli cat gene encoding
                     chloramphenicol acetyltransferase"
ORIGIN
        1 gacgtcttaa gacccacttt cacatttaag ttgtttttct aatccgcata tgatcaattc
       61 aaggccgaat aagaaggctg gctctgcacc ttggtgatca aataattcga tagcttgtcg
      121 taataatggc ggcatactat cagtagtagg tgtttccctt tcttctttag cgacttgatg
      181 ctcttgatct tccaatacgc aacctaaagt aaaatgcccc acagcgctga gtgcatataa
      241 tgcattctct agtgaaaaac cttgttggca taaaaaggct aattgatttt cgagagtttc
      301 atactgtttt tctgtaggcc gtgtacctaa atgtactttt gctccatcgc gatgacttag
      361 taaagcacat ctaaaacttt tagcgttatt acgtaaaaaa tcttgccagc tttccccttc
      421 taaagggcaa aagtgagtat ggtgcctatc taacatctca atggctaagg cgtcgagcaa
      481 agcccgctta ttttttacat gccaatacaa tgtaggctgc tctacaccta gcttctgggc
      541 gagtttacgg gttgttaaac cttcgattcc gacctcatta agcagctcta atgcgctgtt
      601 aatcacttta cttttatcta atctagacat cattaattcc taatttttgt tgacactcta
      661 tcgttgatag agttatttta ccactcccta tcagtgatag agaaaagaat tcaaaagatc
      721 taaagaggag aaaggatcta tggataagaa atactcaata ggcttagcta tcggcacaaa
      781 tagcgtcgga tgggcggtga tcactgatga atataaggtt ccgtctaaaa agttcaaggt
      841 tctgggaaat acagaccgcc acagtatcaa aaaaaatctt ataggggctc ttttatttga
      901 cagtggagag acagcggaag cgactcgtct caaacggaca gctcgtagaa ggtatacacg
      961 tcggaagaat cgtatttgtt atctacagga gattttttca aatgagatgg cgaaagtaga
     1021 tgatagtttc tttcatcgac ttgaagagtc ttttttggtg gaagaagaca agaagcatga
     1081 acgtcatcct atttttggaa atatagtaga tgaagttgct tatcatgaga aatatccaac
     1141 tatctatcat ctgcgaaaaa aattggtaga ttctactgat aaagcggatt tgcgcttaat
     1201 ctatttggcc ttagcgcata tgattaagtt tcgtggtcat tttttgattg agggagattt
     1261 aaatcctgat aatagtgatg tggacaaact atttatccag ttggtacaaa cctacaatca
     1321 attatttgaa gaaaacccta ttaacgcaag tggagtagat gctaaagcga ttctttctgc
     1381 acgattgagt aaatcaagac gattagaaaa tctcattgct cagctccccg gtgagaagaa
     1441 aaatggctta tttgggaatc tcattgcttt gtcattgggt ttgaccccta attttaaatc
     1501 aaattttgat ttggcagaag atgctaaatt acagctttca aaagatactt acgatgatga
     1561 tttagataat ttattggcgc aaattggaga tcaatatgct gatttgtttt tggcagctaa
     1621 gaatttatca gatgctattt tactttcaga tatcctaaga gtaaatactg aaataactaa
     1681 ggctccccta tcagcttcaa tgattaaacg ctacgatgaa catcatcaag acttgactct
     1741 tttaaaagct ttagttcgac aacaacttcc agaaaagtat aaagaaatct tttttgatca
     1801 atcaaaaaac ggatatgcag gttatattga tgggggagct agccaagaag aattttataa
     1861 atttatcaaa ccaattttag aaaaaatgga tggtactgag gaattattgg tgaaactaaa
     1921 tcgtgaagat ttgctgcgca agcaacggac ctttgacaac ggctctattc cccatcaaat
     1981 tcacttgggt gagctgcatg ctattttgag aagacaagaa gacttttatc catttttaaa
     2041 agacaatcgt gagaagattg aaaaaatctt gacttttcga attccttatt atgttggtcc
     2101 attggcgcgt ggcaatagtc gttttgcatg gatgactcgg aagtctgaag aaacaattac
     2161 cccatggaat tttgaagaag ttgtcgataa aggtgcttca gctcaatcat ttattgaacg
     2221 catgacaaac tttgataaaa atcttccaaa tgaaaaagta ctaccaaaac atagtttgct
     2281 ttatgagtat tttacggttt ataacgaatt gacaaaggtc aaatatgtta ctgaaggaat
     2341 gcgaaaacca gcatttcttt caggtgaaca gaagaaagcc attgttgatt tactcttcaa
     2401 aacaaatcga aaagtaaccg ttaagcaatt aaaagaagat tatttcaaaa aaatagaatg
     2461 ttttgatagt gttgaaattt caggagttga agatagattt aatgcttcat taggtaccta
     2521 ccatgatttg ctaaaaatta ttaaagataa agattttttg gataatgaag aaaatgaaga
     2581 tatcttagag gatattgttt taacattgac cttatttgaa gatagggaga tgattgagga
     2641 aagacttaaa acatatgctc acctctttga tgataaggtg atgaaacagc ttaaacgtcg
     2701 ccgttatact ggttggggac gtttgtctcg aaaattgatt aatggtatta gggataagca
     2761 atctggcaaa acaatattag attttttgaa atcagatggt tttgccaatc gcaattttat
     2821 gcagctgatc catgatgata gtttgacatt taaagaagac attcaaaaag cacaagtgtc
     2881 tggacaaggc gatagtttac atgaacatat tgcaaattta gctggtagcc ctgctattaa
     2941 aaaaggtatt ttacagactg taaaagttgt tgatgaattg gtcaaagtaa tggggcggca
     3001 taagccagaa aatatcgtta ttgaaatggc acgtgaaaat cagacaactc aaaagggcca
     3061 gaaaaattcg cgagagcgta tgaaacgaat cgaagaaggt atcaaagaat taggaagtca
     3121 gattcttaaa gagcatcctg ttgaaaatac tcaattgcaa aatgaaaagc tctatctcta
     3181 ttatctccaa aatggaagag acatgtatgt ggaccaagaa ttagatatta atcgtttaag
     3241 tgattatgat gtcgatgcca ttgttccaca aagtttcctt aaagacgatt caatagacaa
     3301 taaggtctta acgcgttctg ataaaaatcg tggtaaatcg gataacgttc caagtgaaga
     3361 agtagtcaaa aagatgaaaa actattggag acaacttcta aacgccaagt taatcactca
     3421 acgtaagttt gataatttaa cgaaagctga acgtggaggt ttgagtgaac ttgataaagc
     3481 tggttttatc aaacgccaat tggttgaaac tcgccaaatc actaagcatg tggcacaaat
     3541 tttggatagt cgcatgaata ctaaatacga tgaaaatgat aaacttattc gagaggttaa
     3601 agtgattacc ttaaaatcta aattagtttc tgacttccga aaagatttcc aattctataa
     3661 agtacgtgag attaacaatt accatcatgc ccatgatgcg tatctaaatg ccgtcgttgg
     3721 aactgctttg attaagaaat atccaaaact tgaatcggag tttgtctatg gtgattataa
     3781 agtttatgat gttcgtaaaa tgattgctaa gtctgagcaa gaaataggca aagcaaccgc
     3841 aaaatatttc ttttactcta atatcatgaa cttcttcaaa acagaaatta cacttgcaaa
     3901 tggagagatt cgcaaacgcc ctctaatcga aactaatggg gaaactggag aaattgtctg
     3961 ggataaaggg cgagattttg ccacagtgcg caaagtattg tccatgcccc aagtcaatat
     4021 tgtcaagaaa acagaagtac agacaggcgg attctccaag gagtcaattt taccaaaaag
     4081 aaattcggac aagcttattg ctcgtaaaaa agactgggat ccaaaaaaat atggtggttt
     4141 tgatagtcca acggtagctt attcagtcct agtggttgct aaggtggaaa aagggaaatc
     4201 gaagaagtta aaatccgtta aagagttact agggatcaca attatggaaa gaagttcctt
     4261 tgaaaaaaat ccgattgact ttttagaagc taaaggatat aaggaagtta aaaaagactt
     4321 aatcattaaa ctacctaaat atagtctttt tgagttagaa aacggtcgta aacggatgct
     4381 ggctagtgcc ggagaattac aaaaaggaaa tgagctggct ctgccaagca aatatgtgaa
     4441 ttttttatat ttagctagtc attatgaaaa gttgaagggt agtccagaag ataacgaaca
     4501 aaaacaattg tttgtggagc agcataagca ttatttagat gagattattg agcaaatcag
     4561 tgaattttct aagcgtgtta ttttagcaga tgccaattta gataaagttc ttagtgcata
     4621 taacaaacat agagacaaac caatacgtga acaagcagaa aatattattc atttatttac
     4681 gttgacgaat cttggagctc ccgctgcttt taaatatttt gatacaacaa ttgatcgtaa
     4741 acgatatacg tctacaaaag aagttttaga tgccactctt atccatcaat ccatcactgg
     4801 tctttatgaa acacgcattg atttgagtca gctaggaggt gactaactcg agtaaggatc
     4861 tccaggcatc aaataaaacg aaaggctcag tcgaaagact gggcctttcg ttttatctgt
     4921 tgtttgtcgg tgaacgctct ctactagagt cacactggct caccttcggg tgggcctttc
     4981 tgcgtttata cctagggtac gggttttgct gcccgcaaac gggctgttct ggtgttgcta
     5041 gtttgttatc agaatcgcag atccggcttc agccggtttg ccggctgaaa gcgctatttc
     5101 ttccagaatt gccatgattt tttccccacg ggaggcgtca ctggctcccg tgttgtcggc
     5161 agctttgatt cgataagcag catcgcctgt ttcaggctgt ctatgtgtga ctgttgagct
     5221 gtaacaagtt gtctcaggtg ttcaatttca tgttctagtt gctttgtttt actggtttca
     5281 cctgttctat taggtgttac atgctgttca tctgttacat tgtcgatctg ttcatggtga
     5341 acagctttga atgcaccaaa aactcgtaaa agctctgatg tatctatctt ttttacaccg
     5401 ttttcatctg tgcatatgga cagttttccc tttgatatgt aacggtgaac agttgttcta
     5461 cttttgtttg ttagtcttga tgcttcactg atagatacaa gagccataag aacctcagat
     5521 ccttccgtat ttagccagta tgttctctag tgtggttcgt tgtttttgcg tgagccatga
     5581 gaacgaacca ttgagatcat acttactttg catgtcactc aaaaattttg cctcaaaact
     5641 ggtgagctga atttttgcag ttaaagcatc gtgtagtgtt tttcttagtc cgttatgtag
     5701 gtaggaatct gatgtaatgg ttgttggtat tttgtcacca ttcattttta tctggttgtt
     5761 ctcaagttcg gttacgagat ccatttgtct atctagttca acttggaaaa tcaacgtatc
     5821 agtcgggcgg cctcgcttat caaccaccaa tttcatattg ctgtaagtgt ttaaatcttt
     5881 acttattggt ttcaaaaccc attggttaag ccttttaaac tcatggtagt tattttcaag
     5941 cattaacatg aacttaaatt catcaaggct aatctctata tttgccttgt gagttttctt
     6001 ttgtgttagt tcttttaata accactcata aatcctcata gagtatttgt tttcaaaaga
     6061 cttaacatgt tccagattat attttatgaa tttttttaac tggaaaagat aaggcaatat
     6121 ctcttcacta aaaactaatt ctaatttttc gcttgagaac ttggcatagt ttgtccactg
     6181 gaaaatctca aagcctttaa ccaaaggatt cctgatttcc acagttctcg tcatcagctc
     6241 tctggttgct ttagctaata caccataagc attttcccta ctgatgttca tcatctgagc
     6301 gtattggtta taagtgaacg ataccgtccg ttctttcctt gtagggtttt caatcgtggg
     6361 gttgagtagt gccacacagc ataaaattag cttggtttca tgctccgtta agtcatagcg
     6421 actaatcgct agttcatttg ctttgaaaac aactaattca gacatacatc tcaattggtc
     6481 taggtgattt taatcactat accaattgag atgggctagt caatgataat tactagtcct
     6541 tttcctttga gttgtgggta tctgtaaatt ctgctagacc tttgctggaa aacttgtaaa
     6601 ttctgctaga ccctctgtaa attccgctag acctttgtgt gttttttttg tttatattca
     6661 agtggttata atttatagaa taaagaaaga ataaaaaaag ataaaaagaa tagatcccag
     6721 ccctgtgtat aactcactac tttagtcagt tccgcagtat tacaaaagga tgtcgcaaac
     6781 gctgtttgct cctctacaaa acagacctta aaaccctaaa ggcttaagta gcaccctcgc
     6841 aagctcgggc aaatcgctga atattccttt tgtctccgac catcaggcac ctgagtcgct
     6901 gtctttttcg tgacattcag ttcgctgcgc tcacggctct ggcagtgaat gggggtaaat
     6961 ggcactacag gcgcctttta tggattcatg caaggaaact acccataata caagaaaagc
     7021 ccgtcacggg cttctcaggg cgttttatgg cgggtctgct atgtggtgct atctgacttt
     7081 ttgctgttca gcagttcctg ccctctgatt ttccagtctg accacttcgg attatcccgt
     7141 gacaggtcat tcagactggc taatgcaccc agtaaggcag cggtatcatc aacaggctta
     7201 cccgtcttac tgtccctagt gcttggccta gtatgcgtct cctttacacc tccacaacta
     7261 gctggtatta tgctagcagc tgtcaccgga tgtgctttcc ggtctgatga gtccgtgagg
     7321 acgaaacagc ctctacaaat aattttgttt aactttacaa agaggagaaa ggtaccgcat
     7381 gagtaaagga gaagaacttt tcactggagt tgtcccaatt cttgttgaat tagatggtga
     7441 tgttaatggg cacaaatttt ctgtcagtgg agagggtgaa ggtgatgcaa catacggaaa
     7501 acttaccctt aaattgattt gcactactgg aaaactacct gttccatggc caacacttgt
     7561 cactactttg ggttatggtg ttcaatgctt tgcgagatac ccagatcata tgaaacagca
     7621 tgactttttc aagagtgcca tgcccgaagg ttatgtacag gaaagaacta tatttttcaa
     7681 agatgacggg aactacaaga cacgtgctga agtcaagttt gaaggtgata cccttgttaa
     7741 tagaatcgag ttaaaaggta ttgattttaa agaagatgga aacattcttg gacacaaatt
     7801 ggaatacaac tataactcac acaatgtata catcacggca gacaaacaaa agaatggaat
     7861 caaagcgaac ttcaaaatta gacacaacat tgaagatgga ggtgttcaac tagcagacca
     7921 ttatcaacaa aatactccaa ttggcgatgg ccctgtcctt ttaccagaca accattacct
     7981 gtcctaccaa tctaagcttt cgaaagatcc caacgaaaag agagaccaca tggtccttct
     8041 tgagtttgta acagctgctg ggattacaca tggcatggat gaactataca aataagcttg
     8101 atatcgaatt cctgcagccc gggggatccc attgtacgcg tgctagaggc atcaaataaa
     8161 acgaaaggct cagtcgaaag actgggcctt tcgttttatc tgttgtttgt cggtgaacgc
     8221 tctcctgagt aggacaaatt ctagtgcttg gattctcacc aataaaaaac gcccggcggc
     8281 aaccgagcgt tctgaacaaa tccagatgga gttctgaggt cattactgga tctatcaaca
     8341 ggagtccaag cgagctcgat atcaaattac gccccgccct gccactcatc gcagtactgt
     8401 tgtaattcat taagcattct gccgacatgg aagccatcac aaacggcatg atgaacctga
     8461 atcgccagcg gcatcagcac cttgtcgcct tgcgtataat atttgcccat ggtgaaaacg
     8521 ggggcgaaga agttgtccat attggccacg tttaaatcaa aactggtgaa actcacccag
     8581 ggattggctg agacgaaaaa catattctca ataaaccctt tagggaaata ggccaggttt
     8641 tcaccgtaac acgccacatc ttgcgaatat atgtgtagaa actgccggaa atcgtcgtgg
     8701 tattcactcc agagcgatga aaacgtttca gtttgctcat ggaaaacggt gtaacaaggg
     8761 tgaacactat cccatatcac cagctcaccg tctttcattg ccatacgaaa ttccggatga
     8821 gcattcatca ggcgggcaag aatgtgaata aaggccggat aaaacttgtg cttatttttc
     8881 tttacggtct ttaaaaaggc cgtaatatcc agctgaacgg tctggttata ggtacattga
     8941 gcaactgact gaaatgcctc aaaatgttct ttacgatgcc attgggatat atcaacggtg
     9001 gtatatccag tgattttttt ctccatttta gcttccttag ctcctgaaaa tctcgataac
     9061 tcaaaaaata cgcccggtag tgatcttatt tcattatggt gaaagttgga acctcttacg
     9121 tgccgatcaa cgtctcattt tcgccagata tc
//
